>Addgene plasmid #198012 | eGFP-Silicatein-pET28 | addgene full sequence | sequence record 388331 | Addgene NGS Result
TGGCGAATGGG
[124 nt withheld, positions 12-135]
C
[91 nt withheld, positions 137-227]
A
[49 nt withheld, positions 229-277]
CCTTTGACGTTGGAGTCCACGTTCTTT
[37 nt withheld, positions 305-341]
ACCCTATCTCGGTCTATTCTTTTGATTTATAAGGGATTTTGCCGATTTCGGCCTATTGGTTAAAAAATGA
GCTGATTTAACAAAAATTTAACGCGAATTTTAACAAAATATTAACGTTTACAATTTCAGGTGGCACTTTT
CGGGGAAATGTGCGCGGAACCCCTATTTGTTTATTTTTCTAAATACATTCAAATATGTATCCGCTCATGA
ATTAATTCTTAGAAAAACTCATCGAGCATCAAATGAAACTGCAATTTATTCATATCAGGATTATCAATAC
CATATTTTTGAAAAAGCCGTTTCTGTAATGAAGGAGAAAACTCACCGAGGCAGTTCCATAGGATGGCAAG
ATCCTGGTATCGGTCTGCGATTCCGACTCGTCCAACATCAATACAACCTATTAATTTCCCCTCGTCAAAA
ATAAGGTTATCAAGTGAGAAATCACCATGAGTGACGACTGAATCCGGTGAGAATGGCAAAAGTTTATGCA
TTTCTTTCCAGACTTGTTCAACAGGCCAGCCATTACGCTCGTCATCAAAATCACTCGCATCAACCAAACC
GTTATTCATTCGTGATTGCGCCTGAGCGAGACGAAATACGCGATCGCTGTTAAAAGGACAATTACAAACA
GGAATCGAATGCAACCGGCGCAGGAACACTGCCAGCGCATCAACAATATTTTCACCTGAATCAGGATATT
CTTCTAATACCTGGAATGCTGTTTTCCCGGGGATCGCAGTGGTGAGTAACCATGCATCATCAGGAGTACG
GATAAAATGCTTGATGGTCGGAAGAGGCATAAATTCCGTCAGCCAGTTTAGTCTGACCATCTCATCTGTA
ACATCATTGGCAACGCTACCTTTGCCATGTTTCAGAAACAACTCTGGCGCATCGGGCTTCCCATACAATC
GATAGATTGTCGCACCTGATTGCCCGACATTATCGCGAGCCCATTTATACCCATATAAATCAGCATCCAT
GTTGGAATTTAATCGCGGCCTAGAGCAAGACGTTTCCCGTTGAATATGGCTCATAACACCCCTTGTATTA
CTGTTTATGTAAGCAGACAGTTTTATTGTTCATGACCAAAATCCCTTAACGTGAGTTTTCGTTCCACTGA
GCGTCAGACCCCGTAGAAAAGATCAAAGGATCTTCTTGAGATCCTTTTTTTCTGCGCGTAATCTGCTGCT
TGCAAACAAAAAAACCACCGCTACCAGCGGTGGTTTGTTTGCCGGATCAAGAGCTACCAACTCTTTTTCC
GAAGGTAACTGGCTTCAGCAGAGCGCAGATACCAAATACTGTCCTTCTAGTGTAGCCGTAGTTAGGCCAC
CACTTCAAGAACTCTGTAGCACCGCCTACATACCTCGCTCTGCTAATCCTGTTACCAGTGGCTGCTGCCA
GTGGCGATAAGTCGTGTCTTACCGGGTTGGACTCAAGACGATAGTTACCGGATAAGGCGCAGCGGTCGGG
CTGAACGGGGGGTTCGTGCACACAGCCCAGCTTGGAGCGAACGACCTACACCGAACTGAGATACCTACAG
CGTGAGCTATGAGAAAGCGCCACGCTTCCCGAAGGGAGAAAGGCGGACAGGTATCCGGTAAGCGGCAGGG
TCGGAACAGGAGAGCGCACGAGGGAGCTTCCAGGGGGAAACGCCTGGTATCTTTATAGTCCTGTCGGGTT
TCGCCACCTCTGACTTGAGCGTCGATTTTTGTGATGCTCGTCAGGGGGGCGGAGCCTATGGAAAAACGCC
AGCAACGCGGCCTTTTTACGGTTCCTGGCCTTTTGCTGGCCTTTTGCTCACATGTTCTTTCCTGCGTTAT
CCCCTGATTCTGTGGATAACCGTATTACCGCCTTTGAGTGAGCTGATACCGCTCGCCGCAGCCGAACGAC
CGAGCGCAGCGAGTCAGTGAGCGAGGAAGCGGAAGAGCGCCTGATGCGGTATTTTCTCCTTACGCATCTG
TGCGGTATTTCACACCGCATATATGGTGCACTCTCAGTACAATCTGCTCTGATGCCGCATAGTTAAGCCA
GTATACACTCCGCTATCGCTACGTGACTGGGTCATGGCTGCGCCCCGACACCCGCCAACACCCGCTGACG
CGCCCTGACGGGCTTGTCTGCTCCCGGCATCCGCTTACAGACAAGCTGTGACCGTCTCCGGGAGCTGCAT
GTGTCAGAGGTTTTCACCGTCATCACCGAAACGCGCGAGGCAGCTGCGGTAAAGCTCATCAGCGTGGTCG
TGAAGCGATTCACAGATGTCTGCCTGTTCATCCGCGTCCAGCTCGTTGAGTTTCTCCAGAAGCGTTAATG
TCTGGCTTCTGATAAAGCGGGCCATGTTAAGGGCGGTTTTTTCCTGTTTGGTCACTGATGCCTCCGTGTA
AGGGGGATTTCTGTTCATGGGGGTAATGATACCGATGAAACGAGAGAGGATGCTCACGATACGGGTTACT
GATGATGAACATGCCCGGTTACTGGAACGTTGTGAGGGTAAACAACTGGCGGTATGGATGCGGCGGGACC
AGAGAAAAATCACTCAGGGTCAATGCCAGCGCTTCGTTAATACAGATGTAGGTGTTCCACAGGGTAGCCA
GCAGCATCCTGCGATGCAGATCCGGAACATAATGGTGCAGGGCGCTGACTTCCGCGTTTCCAGACTTTAC
GAAACACGGAAACCGAAGACCATTCATGTTGTTGCTCAGGTCGCAGACGTTTTGCAGCAGCAGTCGCTTC
ACGTTCGCTCGCGTATCGGTGATTCATTCTGCTAACCAGTAAGGCAACCCCGCCAGCCTAGCCGGGTCCT
CAACGACAGGAGCACGATCATGCGCACCCGTGGGGCCGCCATGCCGGCGATAATGGCCTGCTTCTCGCCG
AAACGTTTGGTGGCGGGACCAGTGACGAAGGCTTGAGCGAGGGCGTGCAAGATTCCGAATACCGCAAGCG
ACAGGCCGATCATCGTCGCGCTCCAGCGAAAGCGGTCCTCGCCGAAAATGACCCAGAGCGCTGCCGGCAC
CTGTCCTACGAGTTGCATGATAAAGAAGACAGTCATAAGTGCGGCGACGATAGTCATGCCCCGCGCCCAC
CGGAAGGAGCTGACTGGGTTGAAGGCTCTCAAGGGCATCGGTCGAGATCCCGGTGCCTAATGAGTGAGCT
AACTTACATTAATTGCGTTGCGCTCACTGCCCGCTTTCCAGTCGGGAAACCTGTCGTGCCAGCTGCATTA
ATGAATCGGCCAACGCGCGGGGAGAGGCGGTTTGCGTATTGGGCGCCAGGGTGGTTTTTCTTTTCACCAG
TGAGACGGGCAACAGCTGATTGCCCTTCACCGCCTGGCCCTGAGAGAGTTGCAGCAAGCGGTCCACGCTG
GTTTGCCCCAGCAGGCGAAAATCCTGTTTGATGGTGGTTAACGGCGGGATATAACATGAGCTGTCTTCGG
TATCGTCGTATCCCACTACCGAGATATCCGCACCAACGCGCAGCCCGGACTCGGTAATGGCGCGCATTGC
GCCCAGCGCCATCTGATCGTTGGCAACCAGCATCGCAGTGGGAACGATGCCCTCATTCAGCATTTGCATG
GTTTGTTGAAAACCGGACATGGCACTCCAGTCGCCTTCCCGTTCCGCTATCGGCTGAATTTGATTGCGAG
TGAGATATTTATGCCAGCCAGCCAGACGCAGACGCGCCGAGACAGAACTTAATGGGCCCGCTAACAGCGC
GATTTGCTGGTGACCCAATGCGACCAGATGCTCCACGCCCAGTCGCGTACCGTCTTCATGGGAGAAAATA
ATACTGTTGATGGGTGTCTGGTCAGAGACATCAAGAAATAACGCCGGAACATTAGTGCAGGCAGCTTCCA
CAGCAATGGCATCCTGGTCATCCAGCGGATAGTTAATGATCAGCCCACTGACGCGTTGCGCGAGAAGATT
GTGCACCGCCGCTTTACAGGCTTCGACGCCGCTTCGTTCTACCATCGACACCACCACGCTGGCACCCAGT
TGATCGGCGCGAGATTTAATCGCCGCGACAATTTGCGACGGCGCGTGCAGGGCCAGACTGGAGGTGGCAA
CGCCAATCAGCAACGACTGTTTGCCCGCCAGTTGTTGTGCCACGCGGTTGGGAATGTAATTCAGCTCCGC
CATCGCCGCTTCCACTTTTTCCCGCGTTTTCGCAGAAACGTGGCTGGCCTGGTTCACCACGCGGGAAACG
GTCTGATAAGAGACACCGGCATACTCTGCGACATCGTATAACGTTACTGGTTTCACATTCACCACCCTGA
ATTGACTCTCTTCCGGGCGCTATCATGCCATACCGCGAAAGGTTTTGCGCCATTCGATGGTGTCCGGGAT
CTCGACGCTCTCCCTTATGCGACTCCTGCATTAGGAAGCAGCCCAGTAGTAGGTTGAGGCCGTTGAGCAC
CGCCGCCGCAAGGAATGGTGCATGCAAGGAGATGGCGCCCAACAGTCCCCCGGCCACGGGGCCTGCCACC
ATACCCACGCCGAAACAAGCGCTCATGAGCCCGAAGTGGCGAGCCCGATCTTCCCCATCGGTGATGTCGG
CGATATAGGCGCCAGCAACCGCACCTGTGGCGCCGGTGATGCCGGCCACGATGCGTCCGGCGTAGAGGAT
CGAGATCTCGATCCCGCGAAATTAATACGACTCACTATAGGGGAATTGTGAGCGGATAACAATTCCCCTC
TAGAAATAATTTTGTTTAACTTTAAGAAGGAGATATACCATGGGCAGCAGCCATCATCATCATCATCACA
GCAGCGGCCTGGTGCCGCGCGGCAGCCATATGGCTAGCATGACTGGTGGACAGCAAATGGGTCGCGGATC
CATGGTATCAAAAGGAGAAGAGCTATTTACAGGGGTGGTTCCGATTTTGGTTGAACTGGATGGTGACGTG
AACGGCCACAAATTCTCTGTGTCGGGTGAAGGCGAGGGTGACGCTACCTATGGCAAGTTGACCCTTAAGT
TCATCTGCACGACCGGTAAGTTGCCAGTGCCGTGGCCGACCCTGGTCACGACTTTGACGTACGGCGTGCA
ATGTTTTAGCCGTTATCCGGACCACATGAAACAGCATGACTTCTTCAAGAGCGCTATGCCGGAAGGTTAC
GTACAAGAACGCACCATTTTTTTCAAAGATGATGGCAACTACAAAACGCGTGCAGAAGTTAAATTTGAAG
GTGACACCTTGGTCAACCGTATTGAGCTGAAAGGGATCGACTTCAAAGAGGACGGCAACATCCTGGGTCA
TAAATTAGAGTATAATTACAACAGCCACAACGTGTACATCATGGCGGATAAACAAAAAAATGGTATCAAA
GTTAACTTTAAAATTCGTCATAATATCGAGGATGGCTCCGTGCAGCTGGCGGATCACTACCAACAAAACA
CCCCGATCGGCGACGGCCCGGTGCTGCTGCCGGACAACCACTATCTGAGCACCCAGAGTGCCCTGAGCAA
GGACCCGAATGAAAAACGTGACCACATGGTTCTGTTGGAATTTGTTACCGCAGCGGGTATTACCCTGGGC
ATGGATGAACTGTACAAAGAAGCGGCGGCCAAGGAGGCAGCGGCGAAGAAGCTTGGTGCTAGCTACGCGT
TCTCTGCGATGGGTGCGCTTGAGGGTGCGAACGCCTTAGCCAAGGGCAACGCAGTCTCCCTGTCAGAGCA
GAACATCATCGATTGCAGTATTCCGTATGGCAACCACGGCTGCCATGGTGGTAACATGTATGATGCCTTC
CTGTACGTGATTGCGAATGAGGGTGTCGATCAGGATAGCGCGTATCCTTTTGTGGGCAAGCAAAGCTCTT
GTAATTATAACTCCAAGTATAAGGGCACCAGCATGAGCGGCATGGTGAGCATCAAAAGCGGTTCCGAAAG
CGATCTGCAGGCAGCGGTTTCCAATGTTGGTCCGGTTTCTGTTGCAATTGACGGCGCTAATAGCGCGTTC
CGCTTTTATTACAGCGGTGTTTACGACAGCAGTCGCTGCAGCTCCAGCTCTCTGAATCACGCAATGGTGG
TGACTGGCTACGGTAGCTATAACGGTAAGAAGTACTGGCTGGCTAAGAACAGCTGGGGTACCAATTGGGG
TAACTCCGGCTACGTTATGATGGCGCGTAATAAATACAACCAGCTCGAGCACCACCACCACCACCACTGA
GATCCGGCTGCTAACAAAGCCCGAAAGGAAGCTGAGTTGGCTGCTGCCACCGCTGAGCAATAACTAGCAT
AACCCCTTGGGGCCTCTAAACGGGTCTTGAGGGGTTTTTTGCTGAAAGGAGGAACTATATCCGGAT
Features (pLannotate 1.2.2; 23 found; start..end, strand, type, name):
     12..467     +  rep_origin     f1 ori (sequence partly withheld): f1 bacteriophage origin of replication; arrow indicates direction of (+) strand synthesis
    494..551     +  promoter       AmpR promoter (fragment): bla
    560..1375    -  CDS            KanR: aminoglycoside phosphotransferase; aph(3')-Ia; confers resistance to kanamycin in bacteria or G418 (Geneticin®) in eukaryotes
   1497..2085    +  rep_origin     ori: high-copy-number ColE1/pMB1/pBR322/pUC origin of replication
   2271..2413    -  misc_feature   bom: basis of mobility region from pBR322
   2515..2706    -  CDS            rop: Rop protein, which maintains plasmids at low copy number; rop
   2723..3103    +  CDS            YPB1_ECOLX: Protein predicted: Swiss-Prot protein existence level 4. From Escherichia coli.
   3175..3466    -  CDS            TcR (fragment): tetracycline efflux protein; tet; confers resistance to tetracycline
   3481..3502    -  protein_bind   CAP binding site: CAP binding activates transcription in the presence of cAMP. E. coli catabolite activator protein
   3515..4597    -  CDS            lacI: lac repressor; lacI; The lac repressor binds to the lac operator to inhibit transcription in E. coli. This inhibition can be relieved by adding lactose or isopropyl-β-D-thiogalactopyranoside (IPTG).
   4598..4675    -  promoter       lacI promoter: lacI
   4683..4962    -  CDS            TcR (fragment): tetracycline efflux protein; tet; confers resistance to tetracycline
   4984..5002    +  promoter       T7 promoter: promoter for bacteriophage T7 RNA polymerase
   5003..5027    +  protein_bind   lac operator: The lac repressor binds to the lac operator to inhibit transcription in E. coli. This inhibition can be relieved by adding lactose or isopropyl-β-D-thiogalactopyranoside (IPTG). lac repressor encoded by lacI
   5042..5064    +  RBS            RBS: efficient ribosome binding site from bacteriophage T7 gene 10 (Olins and Rangwala, 1989)
   5083..5099    +  CDS            capTEV™ (fragment): composite tag for in vivo biotinylation, TEV protease cleavage, and 6xHis tagging
   5110..5127    +  CDS            thrombin site: thrombin recognition and cleavage site
   5131..5163    +  CDS            T7 tag (gene 10 leader): leader peptide from bacteriophage T7 gene 10 promotes efficient translation in E. coli
   5173..5889    +  CDS            EGFP: EGFP is a basic (constitutively fluorescent) green fluorescent protein published in 1996, derived from Aequorea victoria. It is reported to be a rapidly-maturing weak dimer with moderate acid sensitivity.
   5926..6474    +  CDS            CTSL (fragment): CATL1_CHICK - Also known as CTSL1. Experimental evidence at protein level: Swiss-Prot protein existence level 1. Important for the overall degradation of proteins in lysosomes. From Gallus gallus (Chicken).
   6481..6498    +  CDS            9xHis (fragment): 9xHis affinity tag
   6508..6557    +  CDS            SET1 (fragment): solubility-enhancement tag derived from T7 phage gene 10B
   6565..6612    +  terminator     T7 terminator: transcription terminator for bacteriophage T7 RNA polymerase
