[The description below was written by a language model from this plasmid's Addgene catalogue record and pLannotate feature annotations shown in this document.]
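Description:
eGFP-Silicatein-pET28 is a bacterial expression plasmid built on the pET28a backbone, about 6.6–6.7 kb in total, for producing a fluorescent silicatein fusion protein in E. coli. It is selected with kanamycin through the aph(3')-Ia KanR gene and replicates from a ColE1/pBR322-type origin. The backbone also carries the bom region and the rop gene, which agrees with the low copy number listed in the catalogue. An f1 origin is present, along with short tetracycline-resistance fragments that look like annotation remnants of the backbone rather than functional markers.

The synthetic insert of roughly 1.5 kb sits between intact BamHI and XhoI sites. Expression is driven by a T7 promoter with an adjacent lac operator and the T7 gene 10 ribosome binding site, and transcription ends at the T7 terminator. The plasmid's own lacI gene supplies repressor, so expression requires a host that provides T7 RNA polymerase and is induced with IPTG.

The reading frame begins with the vector's N-terminal hexahistidine tag, a thrombin cleavage site and the T7 tag leader, followed by EGFP and then the truncated silicatein. It ends with the vector's C-terminal hexahistidine tag. The annotation tool labelled the silicatein segment as a cathepsin L fragment, which reflects silicatein's homology to that protease family. The catalogue purpose describes a "C-terminal eGFP fusion", but in the feature table EGFP lies upstream of silicatein.

The two His tags allow affinity purification, and EGFP gives a fluorescent readout of the fusion. The associated publication examines the solubility, stability and activity of silicatein.
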