Addgene plasmid #198012: eGFP-Silicatein-pET28
Purpose: C-terminal eGFP fusion to truncated silicatein insert with N- and C-terminal hexahistidine tag for purification
Depositing lab: Bryan Berger. Depositing organization: University of Virginia. Publication: Understanding the relationships between solubility, stability, and activity of silicatein. Vigil TN, Rowson MC, Frosta AJ, Berger BW. Materials Advances 2, 2023 10.1039/D2MA00938B.
Backbone
  Vector backbone: pET28a
  Backbone size w/o insert (bp): 5300
  Total vector size (bp): 6700
  Vector type: Bacterial Expression
Growth in bacteria
  Bacterial resistance: Kanamycin, 50 μg/mL
  Growth temperature: 37°C
  Growth strain: DH5alpha
  Copy number: Low Copy
Gene/Insert
  Gene/Insert name: eGFP-silicatein
  Species: Synthetic
  Insert size (bp): 1500
  Promoter: T7
  Tag / fusion protein: hexahistidine tag (N terminal on backbone); hexahistidine tag (C terminal on backbone)
  Cloning method: Restriction Enzyme; 5′ cloning site BamHI (not destroyed); 3′ cloning site XhoI (not destroyed)
  Sequencing primers: 5′ gggtcgcggatccATGGT; 3′ CCCACCCTCGAGTTGATTGTATTTGTT
Terms and licenses: Academic/Nonprofit Terms; Industry Terms: Not Available to Industry
How to cite: eGFP-Silicatein-pET28 was a gift from Bryan Berger (Addgene plasmid # 198012 ; http://n2t.net/addgene:198012 ; RRID:Addgene_198012)
